>Addgene plasmid #32544 | p3-K230-FokI_L (wt) | addgene partial sequence | sequence record 41289 | CMV-F
AGCTCTCTGGCTAACTAGAGAACCCACTGCTTACTGGCTTATCGAAATTAATACGACTCACTATAGGGAG
ACCCAAGCTTGCCACCATGGTGTACCCCTACGACGTGCCCGACTACGCCGAATTGCCTCCAAAAAAGAAG
AGAAAGGTAGGGATCCGAATTCCCGGGGAAAAACCGTATGAGTGTGATCACTGTGGAAAATCCTTTAGCC
AGAGCTCTCATCTGAATGTGCACAAAAGAACTCACACCGGGGAAAAACCGTATAAATGCGGCCAGTGTGG
GAAGTTCTACTCGCAGGTCTCCCACCTCACCCGCCACCAGAAAATCCACACCGGGGAAAAACCGTATGAA
TGCGATCACTGTGGGAAAGCCTTCAGCGTCAGCTCCAACCTGAACGTGCACAGAAGAATCCACACCGGGG
AAAAACCGTATAAGTGCCCTGATTGTGGGAAGAGTTTTAGTCAGAGTTCCAGCCTCATTCGCCACCAGCG
GACACACACCGGTGAAAAACAACTAGTCAAAAGTGAACTGGAGGAGAAGAAATCTGAACTTCGTCATAAA
TTGAAATATGTGCCTCATGAATATATTGAATTAATTGAAATTGCCAGAAATTCCACTCAGGATAGAATTC
TTGAAATGAAGGTAATGGAATTTTTTATGAAAGTTTATGGATATAGAGGTAAACATTTGGGTGGATCAAG
GAAACCGGACGGAGCAATTTATACTGTCGGATCTCCTATTGATTACGGTGTGATCGTGGATACTAAAGCT
TATAGCGGAGGTTATAATCTGCCAATTGGCCAAGCAGATGAAATGCAACGATATGTCGAAGAAAATCAAA
CACGAAACAAACATATCAACCCTAATGAATGGTGGA
