[The description below was written by a language model from this plasmid's Addgene catalogue record.]
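Description:
p3-K230-FokI_L (wt) is a mammalian expression plasmid encoding one subunit of an engineered zinc finger nuclease (ZFN). It is built on the p3 backbone (about 5.5 kb without insert), a derivative of pcDNA3 in which an oligonucleotide insertion supplies an HA epitope and a nuclear localization signal and alters the arrangement of restriction sites. It is maintained as a high-copy plasmid in E. coli under ampicillin selection. It also carries a neomycin resistance marker, so transfected mammalian cells can be selected with G418.

The insert is an artificial protein, cloned between XmaI and XhoI sites that both remain intact. It is placed downstream of the backbone-encoded HA tag, so the tag sits at the N terminus of the product, and the backbone NLS is there to direct the nuclease to the nucleus. Expression is driven by the CMV promoter, which gives strong constitutive transcription in many mammalian cell types. T7 and SP6 primer sites flank the cloning region for sequence verification. The plasmid name suggests a zinc finger array designated K230 fused to a wild-type FokI cleavage domain, with "L" probably marking the left member of a ZFN pair. The record does not spell out these details, nor does it state the DNA target site, the number of fingers or the insert size.

ZFNs cut DNA when two monomers bind adjacent half-sites and their FokI domains dimerize, so this plasmid would normally be co-transfected with a partner construct. The associated publication concerns targeted chromosomal deletions in human cells made with zinc finger nucleases, which indicates the intended application. The HA tag allows expression of the nuclease to be checked by immunodetection.
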