Addgene plasmid #32544: p3-K230-FokI_L (wt)
Depositing lab: Jin-Soo Kim. Depositing organization: Seoul National University. Publication: Targeted chromosomal deletions in human cells using zinc finger nucleases. Lee HJ, Kim E, Kim JS. Genome Res. 2010 Jan;20(1):81-9. Epub 2009 Dec 1. 10.1101/gr.099747.109 PubMed 19952142.
Backbone
  Vector backbone: p3
  Backbone size w/o insert (bp): 5500
  Modifications to backbone: pcDNA3 plasmid with insertion of oligo that contains HA epitope/NLS signal and modified restriction enzyme structure
  Vector type: Mammalian Expression
  Selectable markers: Neomycin (select with G418)
Growth in bacteria
  Bacterial resistance: Ampicillin, 100 μg/mL
  Growth temperature: 37°C
  Growth strain: DH5alpha
  Copy number: High Copy
Gene/Insert
  Gene/Insert name: ZFN (alt name: zinc finger nucleaes)
  Species: artificial protein
  Promoter: CMV
  Tag / fusion protein: HA epitope (N terminal on backbone)
  Cloning method: Restriction Enzyme; 5′ cloning site XmaI (not destroyed); 3′ cloning site XhoI (not destroyed)
  Sequencing primers: 5′ T7; 3′ SP6
Terms and licenses: Academic/Nonprofit Terms; Industry Terms: Not Available to Industry
How to cite: p3-K230-FokI_L (wt) was a gift from Jin-Soo Kim (Addgene plasmid # 32544 ; http://n2t.net/addgene:32544 ; RRID:Addgene_32544)
